Addgene plasmid #202435: pTRE-HRI-V5-IRES-BFP
Purpose: Lentiviral vector expression of HRI and TagBFP
Depositing lab: William Hahn. Depositing organization: Dana-Farber Cancer Institute. Publication: A Ubiquitination Cascade Regulating the Integrated Stress Response and Survival in Carcinomas. Cervia LD, Shibue T, Borah AA, Gaeta B, He L, Leung L, Li N, Moyer SM, Shim BH, Dumont N, Gonzalez A, Bick NR, Kazachkova M, Dempster JM, Krill-Burger JM, Piccioni F, Udeshi ND, Olive ME, Carr SA, Root DE, McFarland JM, Vazquez F, Hahn WC. Cancer Discov. 2023 Mar 1;13(3):766-795. doi: 10.1158/2159-8290.CD-22-1230. PubMed 36576405.
Backbone
  Vector backbone: pTRE
  Vector type: Mammalian Expression, Lentiviral, CRISPR
  Selectable markers: Puromycin
Growth in bacteria
  Bacterial resistance: Ampicillin, 100 μg/mL
  Growth temperature: 37°C
  Growth strain: NEB Stable
  Copy number: High Copy
Gene/Insert
  Gene/Insert name: HRI
  Species: H. sapiens (human)
  Entrez Gene: EIF2AK1 (a.k.a. HCR, HRI, LEMSPAD, hHRI)
  Promoter: EF1alpha
  Tag / fusion protein: V5 (C terminal on insert)
  Cloning method: Gateway Cloning
Terms and licenses: Academic/Nonprofit Terms; Industry Terms: Not Available to Industry
How to cite: pTRE-HRI-V5-IRES-BFP was a gift from William Hahn (Addgene plasmid # 202435 ; http://n2t.net/addgene:202435 ; RRID:Addgene_202435)
