[The description below was written by a language model from this plasmid's Addgene catalogue record and pLannotate feature annotations shown in this document.]
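Description:
pTRE-HRI-V5-IRES-BFP is a 12 kb HIV-1-based lentiviral transfer plasmid for doxycycline-regulated expression of human HRI (EIF2AK1, the heme-regulated eIF2α kinase) together with a blue fluorescent reporter. It is propagated in E. coli through a high-copy ColE1/pUC-type origin and an ampicillin resistance gene. The backbone outside the viral unit also carries remnants of older pBR322- and pSV2gpt-type vectors (fragments of TcR, rop, bom, an SV40 promoter with gpt fragments, and SV40 small t intron and poly(A) sequences). The viral portion contains a truncated 5' LTR, the Ψ packaging signal with a gag fragment, the RRE for Rev-dependent RNA export, cPPT/CTS, WPRE to boost transcript expression, and a ΔU3 self-inactivating 3' LTR. Virus production therefore depends on packaging functions supplied in trans.

The payload is a single bicistronic cassette. A TRE3GV Tet-responsive promoter sits directly upstream of the EIF2AK1 coding sequence, which was introduced by Gateway cloning (an attB2 scar remains) and is followed by a C-terminal V5 epitope tag. An EMCV IRES then permits cap-independent translation of TagBFP from the same transcript, so blue fluorescence marks cells expressing the kinase. Induction requires a Tet-On 3G transactivator, which is not annotated on this plasmid and would have to be provided separately.

The catalogue entry and the sequence annotation disagree on two points. The entry lists EF1alpha as the promoter and puromycin as the mammalian selectable marker, yet neither an EF1α promoter nor a puromycin resistance gene appears in the feature table. The entry also lists CRISPR as a vector type, but no CRISPR components are annotated. The associated work concerns regulation of the integrated stress response in carcinomas, consistent with use for inducible HRI expression in transduced cells.
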