Features (pLannotate 1.2.2; 37 found; start..end, strand, type, name):
      1..100     +  CDS            large T antigen (fragment): large T antigen from SV40 (simian virus 40)
     97..180     +  CDS            large T antigen (fragment): large T antigen from SV40 (simian virus 40)
    203..337     +  polyA_signal   SV40 poly(A) signal: SV40 polyadenylation signal
    504..833     +  CDS            nef (fragment): NEF_HV1BR - Experimental evidence at protein level: Swiss-Prot protein existence level 1. Extracellular Nef protein targets CD4(+) T-lymphocytes for apoptosis by interacting with CXCR4 surface receptors (PubMed:14990729). From Human immunodeficiency virus type 1 group M subtype B (isolate BRU/LAI) (HIV-1).
    881..1138    +  LTR            5' LTR (truncated): truncated 5' long terminal repeat (LTR) from HIV-1
   1185..1310    +  misc_feature   HIV-1 Ψ: packaging signal of human immunodeficiency virus type 1
   1294..1632    +  CDS            HIV-1 gag (fragment): gag protein from human immunodeficiency virus 1; gag
   1807..2040    +  misc_feature   RRE: The Rev response element (RRE) of HIV-1 allows for Rev-dependent mRNA export from the nucleus to the cytoplasm.
   2417..2517    +  CDS            Rev (fragment): human immunodeficiency virus 1 (HIV-1) Rev protein; rev; enhances nuclear export of unspliced and incompletely spliced viral mRNAs
   2554..2671    +  misc_feature   cPPT/CTS: central polypurine tract and central termination sequence of HIV-1
   2733..3082    +  promoter       TRE3GV promoter: 3rd-generation Tet-responsive promoter that can be activated by binding of Tet-On® 3G, optimized for retroviral and lentiviral vectors
   3105..4994    +  CDS            EIF2AK1: E2AK1_HUMAN - Also known as HRI From Homo sapiens (Human).
   4997..5020    -  protein_bind   attB2: mutant version of attB; recombination site for the Gateway® BP reaction BP Clonase™
   5022..5063    +  CDS            V5 tag: epitope tag from simian virus 5
   5192..5654    +  misc_feature   IRES: internal ribosome entry site (IRES) of the encephalomyocarditis virus (EMCV)
   5668..6369    +  CDS            TagBFP: monomeric blue fluorescent protein mammalian codon-optimized
   6376..6394    +  misc_feature   MCS (fragment): pUC18/19 multiple cloning site
   6395..6413    +  misc_feature   MCS (fragment): pBluescript multiple cloning site
   6413..7001    +  misc_feature   WPRE: woodchuck hepatitis virus posttranscriptional regulatory element
   7002..7024    +  misc_feature   MCS (fragment): pBluescript multiple cloning site
   7041..7109    +  CDS            nef (fragment): NEF_HV1Z2 - Experimental evidence at protein level: Swiss-Prot protein existence level 1. Extracellular Nef protein targets CD4(+) T-lymphocytes for apoptosis by interacting with CXCR4 surface receptors. From Human immunodeficiency virus type 1 group M subtype D (isolate Z2/CDC-Z34) (HIV-1).
   7111..7344    +  LTR            3' LTR (ΔU3): self-inactivating 3' long terminal repeat (LTR) from HIV-1
   7369..7387    -  promoter       SP6 promoter: promoter for bacteriophage SP6 RNA polymerase
   7615..7894    +  CDS            TcR (fragment): tetracycline efflux protein; tet; confers resistance to tetracycline
   7895..7943    -  misc_feature   bom (fragment): basis of mobility region from pBR322
   8045..8080    -  CDS            rop (fragment): Rop protein, which maintains plasmids at low copy number; rop
   8175..8279    +  promoter       AmpR promoter: bla
   8280..9140    +  CDS            AmpR: β-lactamase; bla; confers resistance to ampicillin, carbenicillin, and related antibiotics
   9311..9899    +  rep_origin     ori: high-copy-number ColE1/pMB1/pBR322/pUC origin of replication
  10082..10138   +  CDS            lacI (fragment): lac repressor; lacI; The lac repressor binds to the lac operator to inhibit transcription in E. coli. This inhibition can be relieved by adding lactose or isopropyl-β-D-thiogalactopyranoside (IPTG).
  10145..10474   +  promoter       SV40 promoter: SV40 enhancer and early promoter
  10674..10793   +  CDS            gpt (fragment): XGPT_ECOLI - Also known as gpp, gxu. Experimental evidence at protein level: Swiss-Prot protein existence level 1. Purine salvage pathway enzyme that catalyzes the transfer of the ribosyl-5-phosphate group from 5-phospho-alpha-D-ribose 1- diphosphate (PRPP) to the N9 position of the 6-oxopurines guanine and xanthine to form the corresponding ribonucleotides GMP (guanosine 5'- monophosphate) and XMP (xanthosine 5'-monophosphate), with the release of PPi. To a lesser extent, also acts on hypoxanthine (PubMed:9100006, PubMed:3886014). Does not ribophosphorylate adenine (PubMed:3886014). From Esch
  10793..11128   +  CDS            gpt (fragment): XGPT_ECOLI - Also known as gpp, gxu. Experimental evidence at protein level: Swiss-Prot protein existence level 1. Purine salvage pathway enzyme that catalyzes the transfer of the ribosyl-5-phosphate group from 5-phospho-alpha-D-ribose 1- diphosphate (PRPP) to the N9 position of the 6-oxopurines guanine and xanthine to form the corresponding ribonucleotides GMP (guanosine 5'- monophosphate) and XMP (xanthosine 5'-monophosphate), with the release of PPi. To a lesser extent, also acts on hypoxanthine (PubMed:9100006, PubMed:3886014). Does not ribophosphorylate adenine (PubMed:3886014). From Esch
  11223..11528   +  CDS            frsA (fragment): FRSA_ECOLI - Also known as yafA. Experimental evidence at protein level: Swiss-Prot protein existence level 1. Catalyzes the hydrolysis of esters (PubMed:15808744). Displays esterase activity toward pNP-butyrate (PubMed:15808744). May stimulate mixed-acid fermentation by acting as a fermentation/respiration switch that down-regulates respiration and up- regulates fermentation rates (PubMed:15169777). From Escherichia coli (strain K12).
  11532..11606   +  CDS            small t antigen (fragment): SV40 (simian virus 40) small t antigen
  11608..11673   +  intron         small t intron: SV40 (simian virus 40) small t antigen intron
  11803..11823   +  CDS            SV40 NLS: nuclear localization signal of SV40 (simian virus 40) large T antigen
>Addgene plasmid #202435 | pTRE-HRI-V5-IRES-BFP | addgene full sequence | sequence record 399305 | Addgene NGS Result
GCTATTAATAACTATGCTCAAAAATTGTGTACCTTTAGCTTTTTAATTTGTAAAGGGGTTAATAAGGAAT
ATTTGATGTATAGTGCCTTGACTAGAGATCATAATCAGCCATACCACATTTGTAGAGGTTTTACTTGCTT
TAAAAAACCTCCCACACCTCCCCCTGAACCTGAAACATAAAATGAATGCAATTGTTGTTGTTAACTTGTT
TATTGCAGCTTATAATGGTTACAAATAAAGCAATAGCATCACAAATTTCACAAATAAAGCATTTTTTTCA
CTGCATTCTAGTTGTGGTTTGTCCAAACTCATCAATGTATCTTATCATGTCTGGATCAACTGGATAACTC
AAGCTAACCAAAATCATCCCAAACTTCCCACCCCATACCCTATTACCACTGCCAATTACCTGTGGTTTCA
TTTACTCTAAACCTGTGATTCCTCTGAATTATTTTCATTTTAAAGAAATTGTATTTGTTAAATATGTACT
ACAAACTTAGTAGTTGGAAGGGCTAATTCACTCCCAAAGAAGACAAGATATCCTTGATCTGTGGATCTAC
CACACACAAGGCTACTTCCCTGATTAGCAGAACTACACACCAGGGCCAGGGGTCAGATATCCACTGACCT
TTGGATGGTGCTACAAGCTAGTACCAGTTGAGCCAGATAAGGTAGAAGAGGCCAATAAAGGAGAGAACAC
CAGCTTGTTACACCCTGTGAGCCTGCATGGGATGGATGACCCGGAGAGAGAAGTGTTAGAGTGGAGGTTT
GACAGCCGCCTAGCATTTCATCACGTGGCCCGAGAGCTGCATCCGGAGTACTTCAAGAACTGCTGATATC
GAGCTTGCTACAAGGGACTTTCCGCTGGGGACTTTCCAGGGAGGCGTGGCCTGGGCGGGACTGGGGAGTG
GCGAGCCCTCAGATCCTGCATATAAGCAGCTGCTTTTTGCCTGTACTGGGTCTCTCTGGTTAGACCAGAT
CTGAGCCTGGGAGCTCTCTGGCTAACTAGGGAACCCACTGCTTAAGCCTCAATAAAGCTTGCCTTGAGTG
CTTCAAGTAGTGTGTGCCCGTCTGTTGTGTGACTCTGGTAACTAGAGATCCCTCAGACCCTTTTAGTCAG
TGTGGAAAATCTCTAGCAGTGGCGCCCGAACAGGGACTTGAAAGCGAAAGGGAAACCAGAGGAGCTCTCT
CGACGCAGGACTCGGCTTGCTGAAGCGCGCACGGCAAGAGGCGAGGGGCGGCGACTGGTGAGTACGCCAA
AAATTTTGACTAGCGGAGGCTAGAAGGAGAGAGATGGGTGCGAGAGCGTCAGTATTAAGCGGGGGAGAAT
TAGATCGCGATGGGAAAAAATTCGGTTAAGGCCAGGGGGAAAGAAAAAATATAAATTAAAACATATAGTA
TGGGCAAGCAGGGAGCTAGAACGATTCGCAGTTAATCCTGGCCTGTTAGAAACATCAGAAGGCTGTAGAC
AAATACTGGGACAGCTACAACCATCCCTTCAGACAGGATCAGAAGAACTTAGATCATTATATAATACAGT
AGCAACCCTCTATTGTGTGCATCAAAGGATAGAGATAAAAGACACCAAGGAAGCTTTAGACAAGATAGAG
GAAGAGCAAAACAAAAGTAAGACCACCGCACAGCAAGCGGCCGGCCGCTGATCTTCAGACCTGGAGGAGG
AGATATGAGGGACAATTGGAGAAGTGAATTATATAAATATAAAGTAGTAAAAATTGAACCATTAGGAGTA
GCACCCACCAAGGCAAAGAGAAGAGTGGTGCAGAGAGAAAAAAGAGCAGTGGGAATAGGAGCTTTGTTCC
TTGGGTTCTTGGGAGCAGCAGGAAGCACTATGGGCGCAGCGTCAATGACGCTGACGGTACAGGCCAGACA
ATTATTGTCTGGTATAGTGCAGCAGCAGAACAATTTGCTGAGGGCTATTGAGGCGCAACAGCATCTGTTG
CAACTCACAGTCTGGGGCATCAAGCAGCTCCAGGCAAGAATCCTGGCTGTGGAAAGATACCTAAAGGATC
AACAGCTCCTGGGGATTTGGGGTTGCTCTGGAAAACTCATTTGCACCACTGCTGTGCCTTGGAATGCTAG
TTGGAGTAATAAATCTCTGGAACAGATTTGGAATCACACGACCTGGATGGAGTGGGACAGAGAAATTAAC
AATTACACAAGCTTAATACACTCCTTAATTGAAGAATCGCAAAACCAGCAAGAAAAGAATGAACAAGAAT
TATTGGAATTAGATAAATGGGCAAGTTTGTGGAATTGGTTTAACATAACAAATTGGCTGTGGTATATAAA
ATTATTCATAATGATAGTAGGAGGCTTGGTAGGTTTAAGAATAGTTTTTGCTGTACTTTCTATAGTGAAT
AGAGTTAGGCAGGGATATTCACCATTATCGTTTCAGACCCACCTCCCAACCCCGAGGGGACCCGACAGGC
CCGAAGGAATAGAAGAAGAAGGTGGAGAGAGAGACAGAGACAGATCCATTCGATTAGTGAACGGATCTCG
ACGGTATCGCCAAATGGCAGTATTCATCCACAATTTTAAAAGAAAAGGGGGGATTGGGGGGTACAGTGCA
GGGGAAAGAATAGTAGACATAATAGCAACAGACATACAAACTAAAGAATTACAAAAACAAATTACAAAAA
TTCAAAATTTTCGGGTTTATTACAGGGACAGCAGAGATCCAGTTTATCGATGAGGCCCTTTCGTCTTCAC
TCGAGTTTACTCCCTATCAGTGATAGAGAACGTATGAAGAGTTTACTCCCTATCAGTGATAGAGAACGTA
TGCAGACTTTACTCCCTATCAGTGATAGAGAACGTATAAGGAGTTTACTCCCTATCAGTGATAGAGAACG
TATGACCAGTTTACTCCCTATCAGTGATAGAGAACGTATCTACAGTTTACTCCCTATCAGTGATAGAGAA
CGTATATCCAGTTTACTCCCTATCAGTGATAGAGAACGTATGTCGAGGTAGGCGTGTACGGTGGGCGCCT
ATAAAAGCAGAGCTCGTTTAGTGAACCGTCAGATCGCCTGGAGCAATTCCACAACACTTTTGTCTTATAC
TTACGCGTAAAAGCAGGCTTCACCATGCAGGGGGGCAACTCCGGGGTCCGCAAGCGCGAAGAGGAGGGCG
ACGGGGCTGGGGCTGTGGCTGCGCCGCCGGCCATCGACTTTCCCGCCGAGGGCCCGGACCCCGAATATGA
CGAATCTGATGTTCCAGCAGAAATCCAGGTGTTAAAAGAACCCCTACAACAGCCAACCTTCCCTTTTGCA
GTTGCAAACCAACTCTTGCTGGTTTCTTTGCTGGAGCACTTGAGCCACGTGCATGAACCAAACCCACTTC
GTTCAAGACAGGTGTTTAAGCTACTTTGCCAGACGTTTATCAAAATGGGGCTGCTGTCTTCTTTCACTTG
TAGTGACGAGTTTAGCTCATTGAGACTACATCACAACAGAGCTATTACTCACTTAATGAGGTCTGCTAAA
GAGAGAGTTCGTCAGGATCCTTGTGAGGATATTTCTCGTATCCAGAAAATCAGATCAAGGGAAGTAGCCT
TGGAAGCACAAACTTCACGTTACTTAAATGAATTTGAAGAACTTGCCATCTTAGGAAAAGGTGGATACGG
AAGAGTATACAAGGTCAGGAATAAATTAGATGGTCAGTATTATGCAATAAAAAAAATCCTGATTAAGGGT
GCAACTAAAACAGTTTGCATGAAGGTCCTACGGGAAGTGAAGGTGCTGGCAGGTCTTCAGCACCCCAATA
TTGTCGGTTACCATACTGCATGGATAGAACATGTTCATGTGATTCAGCCACGAGCAGACAGAGCTGCCAT
TGAGTTGCCATCTCTGGAAGTGCTCTCCGACCAGGAAGAGGACAGAGAGCAATGTGGTGTTAAAAATGAT
GAAAGTAGCAGCTCATCCATTATCTTTGCTGAGCCCACCCCAGAAAAAGAAAAACGCTTTGGAGAATCTG
ACACTGAAAATCAGAATAACAAGTCGGTGAAGTACACCACCAATTTAGTCATAAGAGAATCTGGTGAACT
TGAGTCGACCCTGGAGCTCCAGGAAAATGGCTTGGCTGGTTTGTCTGCCAGTTCAATTGTGGAACAGCAG
CTGCCACTCAGGCGTAATTCCCACCTAGAGGAGAGTTTCACATCCACCGAAGAATCTTCCGAAGAAAATG
TCAACTTTTTGGGTCAGACAGAGGCACAGTACCACCTGATGCTGCACATCCAGATGCAGCTGTGTGAGCT
CTCGCTGTGGGATTGGATAGTCGAGAGAAACAAGCGGGGCCGGGAGTATGTGGACGAGTCTGCCTGTCCT
TATGTTATGGCCAATGTTGCAACAAAAATTTTTCAAGAATTGGTAGAAGGTGTGTTTTACATACATAACA
TGGGAATTGTGCACCGAGATCTGAAGCCAAGAAATATTTTTCTTCATGGCCCTGATCAGCAAGTAAAAAT
AGGAGACTTTGGTCTGGCCTGCACAGACATCCTACAGAAGAACACAGACTGGACCAACAGAAACGGGAAG
AGAACACCAACACATACGTCCAGAGTGGGTACTTGTCTGTACGCTTCACCCGAACAGTTGGAAGGATCTG
AGTATGATGCCAAGTCAGATATGTACAGCTTGGGTGTGGTCCTGCTAGAGCTCTTTCAGCCGTTTGGAAC
AGAAATGGAGCGAGCAGAAGTTCTAACAGGTTTAAGAACTGGTCAGTTGCCGGAATCCCTCCGTAAAAGG
TGTCCAGTGCAAGCCAAGTATATCCAGCACTTAACGAGAAGGAACTCATCGCAGAGACCATCTGCCATTC
AGCTGCTGCAGAGTGAACTTTTCCAAAATTCTGGAAATGTTAACCTCACCCTACAGATGAAGATAATAGA
GCAAGAAAAAGAAATTGCAGAACTAAAGAAGCAGCTAAACCTCCTTTCTCAAGACAAAGGGGTGAGGGAT
GACGGAAAGGATGGGGGCGTGGGATGCCCAACTTTCTTGTACAAAGTGGTTGGTAAGCCTATCCCTAACC
CTCTCCTCGGTCTCGATTCTACGTAGAATTCCGCCCCCCCCCCCTCTCCCTCCCCCCCCCCTAACGTTAC
TGGCCGAAGCCGCTTGGAATAAGGCCGGTGTGCGTTTGTCTATATGTTATTTTCCACCATATTGCCGTCT
TTTGGCAATGTGAGGGCCCGGAAACCTGGCCCTGTCTTCTTGACGAGCATTCCTAGGGGTCTTTCCCCTC
TCGCCAAAGGAATGCAAGGTCTGTTGAATGTCGTGAAGGAAGCAGTTCCTCTGGAAGCTTCTTGAAGACA
AACAACGTCTGTAGCGACCCTTTGCAGGCAGCGGAACCCCCCACCTGGCGACAGGTGCCTCTGCGGCCAA
AAGCCACGTGTATAAGATACACCTGCAAAGGCGGCACAACCCCAGTGCCACGTTGTGAGTTGGATAGTTG
TGGAAAGAGTCAAATGGCTCTCCTCAAGCGTATTCAACAAGGGGCTGAAGGATGCCCAGAAGGTACCCCA
TTGTATGGGATCTGATCTGGGGCCTCGGTGCACATGCTTTACATGTGTTTAGTCGAGGTTAAAAAAACGT
CTAGGCCCCCCGAACCACGGGGACGTGGTTTTCCTTTGAAAAACACGATGATAATATGGCCACAACCATG
AGCGAGCTGATTAAGGAGAACATGCACATGAAGCTGTACATGGAGGGCACCGTGGACAACCATCACTTCA
AGTGCACATCCGAGGGCGAAGGCAAGCCCTACGAGGGCACCCAGACCATGAGAATCAAGGTGGTCGAGGG
CGGCCCTCTCCCCTTCGCCTTCGACATCCTGGCTACTAGCTTCCTCTACGGCAGCAAGACCTTCATCAAC
CACACCCAGGGCATCCCCGACTTCTTCAAGCAGTCCTTCCCTGAGGGCTTCACATGGGAGAGAGTCACCA
CATACGAAGACGGGGGCGTGCTGACCGCTACCCAGGACACCAGCCTCCAGGACGGCTGCCTCATCTACAA
CGTCAAGATCAGAGGGGTGAACTTCACATCCAACGGCCCTGTGATGCAGAAGAAAACACTCGGCTGGGAG
GCCTTCACCGAGACGCTGTACCCCGCTGACGGCGGCCTGGAAGGCAGAAACGACATGGCCCTGAAGCTCG
TGGGCGGGAGCCATCTGATCGCAAACATCAAGACCACATATAGATCCAAGAAACCCGCTAAGAACCTCAA
GATGCCTGGCGTCTACTATGTGGACTACAGACTGGAAAGAATCAAGGAGGCCAACAACGAGACCTACGTC
GAGCAGCACGAGGTGGCAGTGGCCAGATACTGCGACCTCCCTAGCAAACTGGGGCACAAGCTTAATTAAA
CTAGTCCTGCAGGCATGCAAGCTTGATATCAAGCTTATCGATAATCAACCTCTGGATTACAAAATTTGTG
AAAGATTGACTGGTATTCTTAACTATGTTGCTCCTTTTACGCTATGTGGATACGCTGCTTTAATGCCTTT
GTATCATGCTATTGCTTCCCGTATGGCTTTCATTTTCTCCTCCTTGTATAAATCCTGGTTGCTGTCTCTT
TATGAGGAGTTGTGGCCCGTTGTCAGGCAACGTGGCGTGGTGTGCACTGTGTTTGCTGACGCAACCCCCA
CTGGTTGGGGCATTGCCACCACCTGTCAGCTCCTTTCCGGGACTTTCGCTTTCCCCCTCCCTATTGCCAC
GGCGGAACTCATCGCCGCCTGCCTTGCCCGCTGCTGGACAGGGGCTCGGCTGTTGGGCACTGACAATTCC
GTGGTGTTGTCGGGGAAATCATCGTCCTTTCCTTGGCTGCTCGCCTGTGTTGCCACCTGGATTCTGCGCG
GGACGTCCTTCTGCTACGTCCCTTCGGCCCTCAATCCAGCGGACCTTCCTTCCCGCGGCCTGCTGCCGGC
TCTGCGGCCTCTTCCGCGTCTTCGCCTTCGCCCTCAGACGAGTCGGATCTCCCTTTGGGCCGCCTCCCCG
CATCGATACCGTCGACCTCGAGGGAATTAATTCGAGCTCGGTACCTTTAAGACCAATGACTTACAAGGCA
GCTGTAGATCTTAGCCACTTTTTAAAAGAAAAGGGGGGACTGGAAGGGCTAATTCACTCCCAACGAAGAC
AAGATCTGCTTTTTGCTTGTACTGGGTCTCTCTGGTTAGACCAGATCTGAGCCTGGGAGCTCTCTGGCTA
ACTAGGGAACCCACTGCTTAAGCCTCAATAAAGCTTGCCTTGAGTGCTTCAAGTAGTGTGTGCCCGTCTG
TTGTGTGACTCTGGTAACTAGAGATCCCTCAGACCCTTTTAGTCAGTGTGGAAAATCTCTAGCAGCATCT
AGAATTAATTCCGTGTATTCTATAGTGTCACCTAAATCGTATGTGTATGATACATAAGGTTATGTATTAA
TTGTAGCCGCGTTCTAACGACAATATGTACAAGCCTAATTGTGTAGCATCTGGCTTACTGAAGCAGACCC
TATCATCTCTCTCGTAAACTGCCGTCAGAGTCGGTTTGGTTGGACGAACCTTCTGAGTTTCTGGTAACGC
CGTCCCGCACCCGGAAATGGTCAGCGAACCAATCAGCAGGGTCATCGCTAGCCAGATCCTCTACGCCGGA
CGCATCGTGGCCGGCATCACCGGCGCCACAGGTGCGGTTGCTGGCGCCTATATCGCCGACATCACCGATG
GGGAAGATCGGGCTCGCCACTTCGGGCTCATGAGCGCTTGTTTCGGCGTGGGTATGGTGGCAGGCCCCGT
GGCCGGGGGACTGTTGGGCGCCATCTCCTTGCATGCACCATTCCTTGCGGCGGCGGTGCTCAACGGCCTC
AACCTACTACTGGGCTGCTTCCTAATGCAGGAGTCGCATAAGGGAGAGCGTCGAATGGTGCACTCTCAGT
ACAATCTGCTCTGATGCCGCATAGTTAAGCCAGCCCCGACACCCGCCAACACCCGCTGACGCGCCCTGAC
GGGCTTGTCTGCTCCCGGCATCCGCTTACAGACAAGCTGTGACCGTCTCCGGGAGCTGCATGTGTCAGAG
GTTTTCACCGTCATCACCGAAACGCGCGAGACGAAAGGGCCTCGTGATACGCCTATTTTTATAGGTTAAT
GTCATGATAATAATGGTTTCTTAGACGTCAGGTGGCACTTTTCGGGGAAATGTGCGCGGAACCCCTATTT
GTTTATTTTTCTAAATACATTCAAATATGTATCCGCTCATGAGACAATAACCCTGATAAATGCTTCAATA
ATATTGAAAAAGGAAGAGTATGAGTATTCAACATTTCCGTGTCGCCCTTATTCCCTTTTTTGCGGCATTT
TGCCTTCCTGTTTTTGCTCACCCAGAAACGCTGGTGAAAGTAAAAGATGCTGAAGATCAGTTGGGTGCAC
GAGTGGGTTACATCGAACTGGATCTCAACAGCGGTAAGATCCTTGAGAGTTTTCGCCCCGAAGAACGTTT
TCCAATGATGAGCACTTTTAAAGTTCTGCTATGTGGCGCGGTATTATCCCGTATTGACGCCGGGCAAGAG
CAACTCGGTCGCCGCATACACTATTCTCAGAATGACTTGGTTGAGTACTCACCAGTCACAGAAAAGCATC
TTACGGATGGCATGACAGTAAGAGAATTATGCAGTGCTGCCATAACCATGAGTGATAACACTGCGGCCAA
CTTACTTCTGACAACGATCGGAGGACCGAAGGAGCTAACCGCTTTTTTGCACAACATGGGGGATCATGTA
ACTCGCCTTGATCGTTGGGAACCGGAGCTGAATGAAGCCATACCAAACGACGAGCGTGACACCACGATGC
CTGTAGCAATGGCAACAACGTTGCGCAAACTATTAACTGGCGAACTACTTACTCTAGCTTCCCGGCAACA
ATTAATAGACTGGATGGAGGCGGATAAAGTTGCAGGACCACTTCTGCGCTCGGCCCTTCCGGCTGGCTGG
TTTATTGCTGATAAATCTGGAGCCGGTGAGCGTGGGTCTCGCGGTATCATTGCAGCACTGGGGCCAGATG
GTAAGCCCTCCCGTATCGTAGTTATCTACACGACGGGGAGTCAGGCAACTATGGATGAACGAAATAGACA
GATCGCTGAGATAGGTGCCTCACTGATTAAGCATTGGTAACTGTCAGACCAAGTTTACTCATATATACTT
TAGATTGATTTAAAACTTCATTTTTAATTTAAAAGGATCTAGGTGAAGATCCTTTTTGATAATCTCATGA
CCAAAATCCCTTAACGTGAGTTTTCGTTCCACTGAGCGTCAGACCCCGTAGAAAAGATCAAAGGATCTTC
TTGAGATCCTTTTTTTCTGCGCGTAATCTGCTGCTTGCAAACAAAAAAACCACCGCTACCAGCGGTGGTT
TGTTTGCCGGATCAAGAGCTACCAACTCTTTTTCCGAAGGTAACTGGCTTCAGCAGAGCGCAGATACCAA
ATACTGTTCTTCTAGTGTAGCCGTAGTTAGGCCACCACTTCAAGAACTCTGTAGCACCGCCTACATACCT
CGCTCTGCTAATCCTGTTACCAGTGGCTGCTGCCAGTGGCGATAAGTCGTGTCTTACCGGGTTGGACTCA
AGACGATAGTTACCGGATAAGGCGCAGCGGTCGGGCTGAACGGGGGGTTCGTGCACACAGCCCAGCTTGG
AGCGAACGACCTACACCGAACTGAGATACCTACAGCGTGAGCTATGAGAAAGCGCCACGCTTCCCGAAGG
GAGAAAGGCGGACAGGTATCCGGTAAGCGGCAGGGTCGGAACAGGAGAGCGCACGAGGGAGCTTCCAGGG
GGAAACGCCTGGTATCTTTATAGTCCTGTCGGGTTTCGCCACCTCTGACTTGAGCGTCGATTTTTGTGAT
GCTCGTCAGGGGGGCGGAGCCTATGGAAAAACGCCAGCAACGCGGCCTTTTTACGGTTCCTGGCCTTTTG
CTGGCCTTTTGCTCACATGTTCTTTCCTGCGTTATCCCCTGATTCTGTGGATAACCGTATTACCGCCTTT
GAGTGAGCTGATACCGCTCGCCGCAGCCGAACGACCGAGCGCAGCGAGTCAGTGAGCGAGGAAGCGGAAG
AGCGCCCAATACGCAAACCGCCTCTCCCCGCGCGTTGGCCGATTCATTAATGCAGCTGTGGAATGTGTGT
CAGTTAGGGTGTGGAAAGTCCCCAGGCTCCCCAGCAGGCAGAAGTATGCAAAGCATGCATCTCAATTAGT
CAGCAACCAGGTGTGGAAAGTCCCCAGGCTCCCCAGCAGGCAGAAGTATGCAAAGCATGCATCTCAATTA
GTCAGCAACCATAGTCCCGCCCCTAACTCCGCCCATCCCGCCCCTAACTCCGCCCAGTTCCGCCCATTCT
CCGCCCCATGGCTGACTAATTTTTTTTATTTATGCAGAGGCCGAGGCCGCCTCGGCCTCTGAGCTATTCC
AGAAGTAGTGAGGAGGCTTTTTTGGAGGCCTAGGCTTTTGCAAAAAGCTTGGACACAAGACAGGCTTGCG
AGATATGTTTGAGAATACCACTTTATCCCGCGTCAGGGAGAGGCAGTGCGTAAAAAGACGCGGACTCATG
TGAAATACTGGTTTTTAGTGCGCCAGATCTCTATAATCTCGCGCAACCTATTTTCCCCTCGAACACTTTT
TAAGCCGTAGATAAACAGGCTGGGACACTTCACATGAGCGAAAAATACATCGTCACCTGGGACATGTTGC
AGATCCATGCACGTAAACTCGCAAGCCGACTGATGCCTTCTGAACAATGGAAAGGCATTATTGCCGTAAG
CCGTGGCGGTCTGTACCGGGTGCGTTACTGGCGCGTGAACTGGGTATTCGTCATGTCGATACCGTTTGTA
TTTCCAGCTACGATCACGACAACCAGCGCGAGCTTAAAGTGCTGAAACGCGCAGAAGGCGATGGCGAAGG
CTTCATCGTTATTGATGACCTGGTGGATACCGGTGGTACTGCGGTTGCGATTCGTGAAATGTATCCAAAA
GCGCACTTTGTCACCATCTTCGCAAAACCGGCTGGTCGTCCGCTGGTTGATGACTATGTTGTTGATATCC
CGCAAGATACCTGGATTGAACAGCCGTGGGATATGGGCGTCGTATTCGTCCCGCCAATCTCCGGTCGCTA
ATCTTTTCAACGCCTGGCACTGCCGGGCGTTGTTCTTTTTAACTTCAGGCGGGTTACAATAGTTTCCAGT
AAGTATTCTGGAGGCTGCATCCATGACACAGGCAAACCTGAGCGAAACCCTGTTCAAACCCCGCTTTAAA
CATCCTGAAACCTCGACGCTAGTCCGCCGCTTTAATCACGGCGCACAACCGCCTGTGCAGTCGGCCCTTG
ATGGTAAAACCATCCCTCACTGGTATCGCATGATTAACCGTCTGATGTGGATCTGGCGCGGCATTGACCC
ACGCGAAATCCTCGACGTCCAGGCACGTATTGTGATGAGCGATGCCGAACGTACCGACGATGATTTATAC
GATACGGTGATTGGCTACCGTGGCGGCAACTGGATTTATGAGTGGGCCCCGGATCTTTGTGAAGGAACCT
TACTTCTGTGGTGTGACATAATTGGACAAACTACCTACAGAGATTTAAAGCTCTAAGGTAAATATAAAAT
TTTTAAGTGTATAATGTGTTAAACTACTGATTCTAATTGTTTGTGTATTTTAGATTCCAACCTATGGAAC
TGATGAATGGGAGCAGTGGTGGAATGCCTTTAATGAGGAAAACCTGTTTTGCTCAGAAGAAATGCCATCT
AGTGATGATGAGGCTACTGCTGACTCTCAACATTCTACTCCTCCAAAAAAGAAGAGAAAGGTAGAAGACC
CCAAGGACTTTCCTTCAGAATTGCTAAGTTTTTTGAGTCATGCTGTGTTTAGTAATAGAACTCTTGCTTG
CTTTGCTATTTACACCACAAAGGAAAAAGCTGCACTGCTATACAAGAAAATTATGGAAAAATATTCTGTA
ACCTTTATAAGTAGGCATAACAGTTATAATCATAACATACTGTTTTTTCTTACTCCACACAGGCATAGAG
TGTCT
